Addgene plasmid #87508: NH-3
Purpose: For library amplification of fragment NH-3
Depositing lab: Steve Pollard. Depositing organization: University of Edinburgh. Publication: STAR: a simple TAL effector assembly reaction using isothermal assembly. Gogolok S, Garcia-Diaz C, Pollard SM. Sci Rep. 2016 Sep 12;6:33209. doi: 10.1038/srep33209. PubMed 27615025.
Backbone
  Vector backbone: pMA-T
  Backbone manufacturer: Life Technologies
  Vector type: TALEN, Synthetic Biology ; TALE DBD library preparation
Growth in bacteria
  Bacterial resistance: Ampicillin, 100 μg/mL
  Growth temperature: 37°C
  Growth strain: DH5alpha
  Copy number: High Copy
Gene/Insert
  Gene/Insert name: NH-3
  Species: Synthetic
  Cloning method: Unknown
Terms and licenses: Academic/Nonprofit Terms; Industry Terms: Not Available to Industry
How to cite: NH-3 was a gift from Steve Pollard (Addgene plasmid # 87508 ; http://n2t.net/addgene:87508 ; RRID:Addgene_87508)
