[The description below was written by a language model from this plasmid's Addgene catalogue record and pLannotate feature annotations shown in this document.]
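Description:
NH-3 is a small (about 2.5 kb) bacterial cloning plasmid built on the pMA-T backbone, a commercial gene-synthesis carrier vector. It holds a synthetic DNA fragment, also called NH-3, that forms part of a library of building blocks for assembling TAL effector DNA-binding domains. The plasmid is maintained in E. coli at high copy number through a ColE1/pUC-type origin of replication and is selected with ampicillin by means of a β-lactamase (AmpR) gene driven by its native bla promoter.

The stated purpose is library amplification of the NH-3 fragment. The plasmid therefore serves as a stable template from which the fragment can be amplified for downstream isothermal assembly of TALE repeat arrays, rather than as an expression construct. By TALE naming convention, the name suggests a repeat module carrying the NH repeat-variable diresidue at a third position or fragment slot, but the record does not spell this out. The automated annotation does not label the insert itself. It presumably lies in the unannotated stretch just downstream of the T7 promoter, between roughly positions 340 and 570.

The other annotated features are backbone remnants: partial M13 origin, lacZα, lacI and RSF origin sequences, all flagged as fragments and unlikely to be functional, together with an intact T7 promoter next to the presumed insert site. No eukaryotic promoters, reporters, tags or mammalian selection markers are annotated, consistent with a storage and template role in a synthetic-biology toolkit for constructing designer TALE DNA-binding domains and TALENs.
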