Features (pLannotate 1.2.2; 8 found; start..end, strand, type, name):
      3..134     -  rep_origin     M13 ori (fragment): M13 bacteriophage origin of replication; arrow indicates direction of (+) strand synthesis
    155..311     -  CDS            lacZα (fragment): LacZα fragment of β-galactosidase; lacZ fragment
    320..338     +  promoter       T7 promoter: promoter for bacteriophage T7 RNA polymerase
    570..617     -  CDS            lacI (fragment): lac repressor; lacI; The lac repressor binds to the lac operator to inhibit transcription in E. coli. This inhibition can be relieved by adding lactose or isopropyl-β-D-thiogalactopyranoside (IPTG).
    654..694     -  rep_origin     RSF ori (fragment): Plasmids containing the RSF 1030 origin of replication can be propagated in E. coli cells that contain additional plasmids with compatible origins.
    772..1360    -  rep_origin     ori: high-copy-number ColE1/pMB1/pBR322/pUC origin of replication
   1531..2391    -  CDS            AmpR: β-lactamase; bla; confers resistance to ampicillin, carbenicillin, and related antibiotics
   2392..2496    -  promoter       AmpR promoter: bla
>Addgene plasmid #87508 | NH-3 | addgene full sequence | sequence record 174684 | Addgene NGS Result
CTAAATTGTAAGCGTTAATATTTTGTTAAAATTCGCGTTAAATTTTTGTTAAATCAGCTCATTTTTTAAC
CAATAGGCCGAAATCGGCAAAATCCCTTATAAATCAAAAGAATAGACCGAGATAGGGTTGAGTGGCCGCT
ACAGGGCGCTCCCATTCGCCATTCAGGCTGCGCAACTGTTGGGAAGGGCGTTTCGGTGCGGGCCTCTTCG
CTATTACGCCAGCTGGCGAAAGGGGGATGTGCTGCAAGGCGATTAAGTTGGGTAACGCCAGGGTTTTCCC
AGTCACGACGTTGTAAAACGACGGCCAGTGAGCGCGACGTAATACGACTCACTATAGGGCGAATTGGCGG
AAGGCCGTCAAGGCCACGTGTCTTGTCCAGAGCTCGTATCCTGCAGTTAACTCCAGACCAGGTGGTAGCA
ATCGCGTCGAATCACGGGGGAAAGCAAGCCCTGGAAACCGTGCAAAGGTTGTTGCCGGTACTATGCCAGG
CACATGGATTAACCCCAGCTCAAGTGGTACTGCAGGATACGGTACCTGGAGCACAAGACTGGCCTCATGG
GCCTTCCGCTCACTGCCCGCTTTCCAGTCGGGAAACCTGTCGTGCCAGCTGCATTAACATGGTCATAGCT
GTTTCCTTGCGTATTGGGCGCTCTCCGCTTCCTCGCTCACTGACTCGCTGCGCTCGGTCGTTCGGGTAAA
GCCTGGGGTGCCTAATGAGCAAAAGGCCAGCAAAAGGCCAGGAACCGTAAAAAGGCCGCGTTGCTGGCGT
TTTTCCATAGGCTCCGCCCCCCTGACGAGCATCACAAAAATCGACGCTCAAGTCAGAGGTGGCGAAACCC
GACAGGACTATAAAGATACCAGGCGTTTCCCCCTGGAAGCTCCCTCGTGCGCTCTCCTGTTCCGACCCTG
CCGCTTACCGGATACCTGTCCGCCTTTCTCCCTTCGGGAAGCGTGGCGCTTTCTCATAGCTCACGCTGTA
GGTATCTCAGTTCGGTGTAGGTCGTTCGCTCCAAGCTGGGCTGTGTGCACGAACCCCCCGTTCAGCCCGA
CCGCTGCGCCTTATCCGGTAACTATCGTCTTGAGTCCAACCCGGTAAGACACGACTTATCGCCACTGGCA
GCAGCCACTGGTAACAGGATTAGCAGAGCGAGGTATGTAGGCGGTGCTACAGAGTTCTTGAAGTGGTGGC
CTAACTACGGCTACACTAGAAGAACAGTATTTGGTATCTGCGCTCTGCTGAAGCCAGTTACCTTCGGAAA
AAGAGTTGGTAGCTCTTGATCCGGCAAACAAACCACCGCTGGTAGCGGTGGTTTTTTTGTTTGCAAGCAG
CAGATTACGCGCAGAAAAAAAGGATCTCAAGAAGATCCTTTGATCTTTTCTACGGGGTCTGACGCTCAGT
GGAACGAAAACTCACGTTAAGGGATTTTGGTCATGAGATTATCAAAAAGGATCTTCACCTAGATCCTTTT
AAATTAAAAATGAAGTTTTAAATCAATCTAAAGTATATATGAGTAAACTTGGTCTGACAGTTACCAATGC
TTAATCAGTGAGGCACCTATCTCAGCGATCTGTCTATTTCGTTCATCCATAGTTGCCTGACTCCCCGTCG
TGTAGATAACTACGATACGGGAGGGCTTACCATCTGGCCCCAGTGCTGCAATGATACCGCGAGAACCACG
CTCACCGGCTCCAGATTTATCAGCAATAAACCAGCCAGCCGGAAGGGCCGAGCGCAGAAGTGGTCCTGCA
ACTTTATCCGCCTCCATCCAGTCTATTAATTGTTGCCGGGAAGCTAGAGTAAGTAGTTCGCCAGTTAATA
GTTTGCGCAACGTTGTTGCCATTGCTACAGGCATCGTGGTGTCACGCTCGTCGTTTGGTATGGCTTCATT
CAGCTCCGGTTCCCAACGATCAAGGCGAGTTACATGATCCCCCATGTTGTGCAAAAAAGCGGTTAGCTCC
TTCGGTCCTCCGATCGTTGTCAGAAGTAAGTTGGCCGCAGTGTTATCACTCATGGTTATGGCAGCACTGC
ATAATTCTCTTACTGTCATGCCATCCGTAAGATGCTTTTCTGTGACTGGTGAGTACTCAACCAAGTCATT
CTGAGAATAGTGTATGCGGCGACCGAGTTGCTCTTGCCCGGCGTCAATACGGGATAATACCGCGCCACAT
AGCAGAACTTTAAAAGTGCTCATCATTGGAAAACGTTCTTCGGGGCGAAAACTCTCAAGGATCTTACCGC
TGTTGAGATCCAGTTCGATGTAACCCACTCGTGCACCCAACTGATCTTCAGCATCTTTTACTTTCACCAG
CGTTTCTGGGTGAGCAAAAACAGGAAGGCAAAATGCCGCAAAAAAGGGAATAAGGGCGACACGGAAATGT
TGAATACTCATACTCTTCCTTTTTCAATATTATTGAAGCATTTATCAGGGTTATTGTCTCATGAGCGGAT
ACATATTTGAATGTATTTAGAAAAATAAACAAATAGGGGTTCCGCGCACATTTCCCCGAAAAGTGCCAC
