>Addgene plasmid #87508 | NH-3 | depositor partial sequence | sequence record 170666 | NH-3 RVD flanked by BciVI sites
GTATCCTGCAGTTAACTCCAGACCAGGTGGTAGCAATCGCGTCGAATCACGGGGGAAAGCAAGCCCTGGA
AACCGTGCAAAGGTTGTTGCCGGTACTATGCCAGGCACATGGATTAACCCCAGCTCAAGTGGTACTGCAG
GATAC
